>Addgene plasmid #237908 | TRBV5-1 | addgene full sequence | sequence record 486345 | Addgene NGS Result
CTGAGAGACTCTAAATCCAGTGACAAGTCTGTCTGCCTATTCACCGATTTTGATTCTCAAACAAATGTGT
CACAAAGTAAGGATTCTGACGTCTATATCACAGACAAAACTGTGCTAGACATGAGGTCTATGGACTTCAA
GAGCAACAGTGCTGTGGCCTGGAGCAACAAATCTGACTTTGCATGTGCAAACGCCTTCAACAACAGCATT
ATTCCAGAAGATACCTTCTTCCCCAGCCCAGAAAGTTCCTGTGATGTCAAGCTGGTCGAGAAATCTTTTG
AAACAGATACGAACCTAAACTTTCAAAACCTGTCAGTGATTGGGTTCCGAATCCTCCTCCTGAAAGTGGC
CGGGTTTAATCTGCTCATGACGCTGCGGCTGTGGTCCAGCTGAGGAATTCATCAGAAGAGCCTCGAGGCG
GCCGCATGTGAGTCTCCCTATAGTGAGTCGTATTAATTTCGCGGGCGGAACCCCTATTTGTTTATTTTTC
TAAATACATTCAAATATGTATCCGCTCATGAGTAGCACCAGGCGTTTAAGGGCACCAATAACTGCCTTAA
AAAAATTACGCCCCGCCCTGCCACTCATCGCAGTACTGTTGTAATTCATTAAGCATTCTGCCGACATGGA
AGCCATCACAAACGGCATGATGAACCTGAATCGCCAGCGGCATCAGCACCTTGTCGCCTTGCGTATAATA
TTTGCCCATGGTGAAAACGGGGGCGAAGAAGTTGTCCATATTGGCCACGTTTAAATCAAAACTGGTGAAA
CTCACCCAGGGATTGGCTGAGACAAAAAACATATTCTCAATAAACCCTTTAGGGAAATAGGCCAGGTTTT
CACCGTAACACGCCACATCTTGCGAATATATGTGTAGAAACTGCCGGAAATCGTCGTGGTATTCACTCCA
GAGCGATGAAAACGTTTCAGTTTGCTCATGGAAAACGGTGTAACAAGGGTGAACACTATCCCATATCACC
AGCTCACCGTCTTTCATTGCCATACGAAATTCCGGATGAGCATTCATCAGGCGGGCAAGAATGTGAATAA
AGGCCGGATAAAACTTGTGCTTATTTTTCTTTACGGTCTTTAAAAAGGCCGTAATATCCAGCTGAACGGT
CTGGTTATAGGTACATTGAGCAACTGACTGAAATGCCTCAAAATGTTCTTTACGATGCCATTGGGATATA
TCAACGGTGGTATATCCAGTGATTTTTTTCTCCATTTTAGCTTCCTTAGCTCCTGAAAATCTCGATAACT
CAAAAAATACGCCCGGTAGTGATCTTATTTCATTATGGTGAAAGTTGGAACCTCTTACGTGCCGATCAAA
GTCTCATTTTCGCCAAAAGTTGTCATGACCAAAATCCCTTAACGTGAGTTTTCGTTCCACTGAGCGTCAG
ACCCCGTAGAAAAGATCAAAGGATCTTCTTGAGATCCTTTTTTTCTGCGCGTAATCTGCTGCTTGCAAAC
AAAAAAACCACCGCTACCAGCGGTGGTTTGTTTGCCGGATCAAGAGCTACCAACTCTTTTTCCGAAGGTA
ACTGGCTTCAGCAGAGCGCAGATACCAAATACTGTTCTTCTAGTGTAGCCGTAGTTAGGCCACCACTTCA
AGAACTCTGTAGCACCGCCTACATACCTCGCTCTGCTAATCCTGTTACCAGTGGCTGCTGCCAGTGGCGA
TAAGTCGTGTCTTACCGGGTTGGACTCAAGACGATAGTTACCGGATAAGGCGCAGCGGTCGGGCTGAACG
GGGGGTTCGTGCACACAGCCCAGCTTGGAGCGAACGACCTACACCGAACTGAGATACCTACAGCGTGAGC
TATGAGAAAGCGCCACGCTTCCCGAAGGGAGAAAGGCGGACAGGTATCCGGTAAGCGGCAGGGTCGGAAC
AGGAGAGCGCACGAGGGAGCTTCCAGGGGGAAACGCCTGGTATCTTTATAGTCCTGTCGGGTTTCGCCAC
CTCTGACTTGAGCGTCGATTTTTGTGATGCTCGTCAGGGGGGCGGAGCCTATGGAAAAACGCCAGCAATG
CGGCCTTTTTACGGTTCCTGGCCTTTTGCTGGCCTTTTGCTCACATGTTCTTTCCTGCGTTATCCCCTGA
TTCTGTGGATAACCGTATTACCGCCTTTGAGTGAGCTGATACCGCTCGCCGCAGCCGAACGACCGAGCGC
AGCGAGTCAGTGAGCGAGGAAGCCGAAAAATCAATAATCAGACAACAAGATGTGCGAACTCGATATTTTA
CACGACTCTCTTTACCAATTCTGCCCCGAATTACACTTAAAACGACTCAACAGCTTAACGTTGGCTTGCC
ACGCATTACTTGACTGTAAAACTCTCACTCTTACCGAACTTGGCCGTAACCTGCCAACCAAAGCGAGAAC
AAAACATAACATCAAACGAATCGACCGATTGTTAGGTAATCGTCACTTGCAGGAAGGTTTAAACGCATTT
AGGTGACACTATAGAAGTGTGTATCGCTCGAGGCTCTTCAGCATCTAGAGCCACCGGCATGAGCCACCAT
GGGCTCCAGGCTGCTCTGTTGGGTGCTGCTTTGTCTCCTGGGAGCAGGCCCAGTAAAGGCTGGAGTCACT
CAAACTCCAAGGTACTTGATCAAAACGAGAGGACAGCAAGTGACACTGAGCTGCTCCCCTATCTCTGGGC
ATAGGAGTGTATCCTGGTACCAACAGACCCCAGGACAGGGCCTTCAGTTCCTCTTTGAATACTTCAGTGA
GACACAGAGAAACAAAGGAAACTTCCCTGGTCGATTCTCAGGGCGCCAGTTCTCTAACTCTCGCTCTGAG
ATGAATGTGAGCACCTTGGAGCTGGGGGATTCTTAGTCTTCGTCACGAGACGTAATGGAGACCATGCGAT
ATCCGTAGGTCTCGAAACCGTCTCGGGGTGAAGACATCCCTGACCCTGCCGTGTACCAG
Features (pLannotate 1.2.2; 7 found; start..end, strand, type, name):
    437..455     -  promoter       T7 promoter: promoter for bacteriophage T7 RNA polymerase
    465..522     +  promoter       AmpR promoter (fragment): bla
    569..1225    -  CDS            cat: CAT_ECOLX - Experimental evidence at protein level: Swiss-Prot protein existence level 1. This enzyme is an effector of chloramphenicol resistance in bacteria. From Escherichia coli. This protein is used as a marker in many commonly used cloning vectors, such as pACYC184.
   1226..1328    -  promoter       cat promoter: promoter of the E. coli cat gene encoding chloramphenicol acetyltransferase
   1429..2017    +  rep_origin     ori: high-copy-number ColE1/pMB1/pBR322/pUC origin of replication
   2447..2465    +  promoter       SP6 promoter: promoter for bacteriophage SP6 RNA polymerase
   2534..390     +  CDS            TRA (across the origin): TRAR1_HUMAN - Experimental evidence at protein level: Swiss-Prot protein existence level 1. The alpha chain of TRAV27*01J42*01C*01/TRBV19*01J2S7*01C*02 alpha-beta T cell receptor (TR) clonotype that is specific for HLA- A*02:01-restricted M/matrix protein 1 immunodominant epitope GILGFVFTL of influenza A virus (IAV). Classified as a public TR clonotype, it is preferentially selected in effector memory CD8-positive T cells among multiple HLA-A*02:01 carriers and confers long-lived immunity against IAV infection. Can cross-recognize sporadically emerging IAV variants by molecular mimicry, induci
