[The description below was written by a language model from this plasmid's Addgene catalogue record and pLannotate feature annotations shown in this document.]
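Description:
TRBV5-1 is a small bacterial parts plasmid of 2,929 nt in the sequenced record. It is built on the pGGA-select backbone and catalogued as a synthetic biology vector. It serves as a cloning module rather than an expression construct. It replicates in E. coli at high copy from a ColE1/pUC-type origin and is selected with chloramphenicol through a cat gene driven by its native cat promoter. A short fragment of the AmpR promoter is also annotated, but no beta-lactamase coding sequence is present. No eukaryotic promoter, polyadenylation signal or viral element is annotated, so the plasmid is not expected to express a receptor in mammalian cells by itself.

The insert, named TRBV5-1-TRAC, is human in origin and carries no recorded mutations. According to the stated purpose, it encodes a TRBV5-1 (T cell receptor beta variable 5-1) allele together with TRAC, the alpha-chain constant region, so that complete TCRs can be generated by cloning. The automated annotation marks the insert region, which spans the numbering origin, only as a T cell receptor alpha-chain match. That match presumably reflects the TRAC portion, and the TRBV5-1 segment is not separately annotated. This annotated span is longer than the 411 bp listed for the insert, and the record does not explain the difference. SP6 and T7 promoters from the backbone flank the insert site and face towards it.

The backbone name suggests Golden Gate-style assembly, but the cloning method is recorded as unknown and no type IIS sites are annotated. The associated work concerns scalable TCR synthesis and screening for antigen reactivity mapping, and this plasmid appears to be one germline-segment module from that system.
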