Addgene plasmid #237908: TRBV5-1
Purpose: Encodes TRBV5-1 allele and TRAC to generate TCRs via cloning
Depositing lab: Michael Birnbaum. Depositing organization: Massachusetts Institute of Technology. Publication: Scalable TCR synthesis and screening enable antigen reactivity mapping in vitiligo. Gaglione SA, Mukkamala RS, Krishna C, Smith BE, Wadsworth MH 2nd, Jelinsky SA, Perez CR, Schmidt-Hong L, Katz EL, Gellatly KJ, Ali LR, Shen J, Holec PV, Zhao QH, Chan AO, Xu EJK, Kravarik KM, Guzova JA, Dobson CS, Singh H, Garber M, Dougan M, Dougan SK, Harris JE, Winkler A, Birnbaum ME. Immunity. 2026 Feb 10;59(2):477-493.e9. doi: 10.1016/j.immuni.2026.01.001. Epub 2026 Jan 28. PubMed 41610844.
Backbone
  Vector backbone: pGGA-select
  Backbone manufacturer: Addgene Plasmid #195714
  Backbone size w/o insert (bp): 2518
  Vector type: Synthetic Biology
Growth in bacteria
  Bacterial resistance: Chloramphenicol, 25 μg/mL
  Growth temperature: 37°C
  Growth strain: DH5alpha
  Copy number: High Copy
Gene/Insert
  Gene/Insert name: TRBV5-1-TRAC
  Species: H. sapiens (human)
  Insert size (bp): 411
  Mutation: None
  Entrez Gene: TRBV5-1 (a.k.a. TCRBV5S1, TCRBV5S1A1T, TRBV51)
  Cloning method: Unknown
Terms and licenses: Academic/Nonprofit Terms; Industry Terms: Not Available to Industry
Depositor comments: Please visit https://doi.org/10.1101/2025.04.24.649726 for bioRxiv preprint.
How to cite: TRBV5-1 was a gift from Michael Birnbaum (Addgene plasmid # 237908 ; http://n2t.net/addgene:237908 ; RRID:Addgene_237908)
